Addgene plasmid #241046: pDMJ2-SARS-CoV-2-Spike (B.1-5a)
Purpose: Expresses SARS-CoV-2 spike (B.1-5a) protein for creating pseudotyped virus
Depositing lab: Jeremy Luban. Depositing organization: University of Massachusetts, Worcester. Publication: Computationally designed proteins mimic antibody immune evasion in viral evolution. Youssef N, Gurev S, Ghantous F, Brock KP, Jaimes JA, Thadani NN, Dauphin A, Sherman AC, Yurkovetskiy L, Soto D, Estanboulieh R, Kotzen B, Notin P, Kollasch AW, Cohen AA, Dross SE, Erasmus J, Fuller DH, Bjorkman PJ, Lemieux JE, Luban J, Seaman MS, Marks DS. Immunity. 2025 May 6:S1074-7613(25)00178-5. doi: 10.1016/j.immuni.2025.04.015. PubMed 40345199.
Backbone
  Vector backbone: pDMJ2
  Vector type: Mammalian Expression
Growth in bacteria
  Bacterial resistance: Ampicillin, 100 μg/mL
  Growth temperature: 37°C
  Growth strain: DH5alpha
  Copy number: High Copy
Gene/Insert
  Gene/Insert name: Spike (B.1-5a)
  Species: SARS-CoV-2
  Mutation: T76I,M153S,Y473F,N481T,Q493R,D614G
  Entrez Gene: S (a.k.a. GU280_gp02, spike glycoprotein)
  Cloning method: Gene Synthesis
Terms and licenses: Academic/Nonprofit Terms; Industry Terms: Not Available to Industry
How to cite: pDMJ2-SARS-CoV-2-Spike (B.1-5a) was a gift from Jeremy Luban (Addgene plasmid # 241046 ; http://n2t.net/addgene:241046 ; RRID:Addgene_241046)
