[The description below was written by a language model from this plasmid's Addgene catalogue record and pLannotate feature annotations shown in this document.]
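Description:
pDMJ2-SARS-CoV-2-Spike (B.1-5a) is a 7,392-nt mammalian expression plasmid built on the pDMJ2 backbone and designed to supply a variant SARS-CoV-2 spike glycoprotein for producing pseudotyped virus particles. It is maintained in E. coli as a high-copy plasmid through a ColE1/pUC-type origin of replication and selected with ampicillin via a β-lactamase gene driven by its native bla promoter. A short fragment of the pBR322 basis-of-mobility region is also annotated. No mammalian selection marker or reporter appears in the feature table, which is consistent with transient transfection use.

The payload is a gene-synthesised spike open reading frame of about 3.8 kb carrying the substitutions T76I, M153S, Y473F, N481T, Q493R and D614G. The name suggests a set of designed changes on a D614G (B.1) background, and the associated publication concerns computationally designed proteins that mimic antibody escape during viral evolution. Because the sequence is circular, the expression control elements listed at the end of the map sit directly upstream of the coding sequence. These are the human cytomegalovirus immediate-early enhancer and promoter, followed by a fragment of the HTLV-1 5' LTR and a fragment of modified CMV intron A. Composite leaders of this kind are commonly used to boost transcript processing and translation. A bovine growth hormone polyadenylation signal terminates the transcript downstream of the spike gene. No epitope tags are annotated.

In use, the plasmid would be co-expressed in producer cells with a separate viral core or packaging system, which the record does not specify. The resulting particles display this spike, for example for entry or antibody neutralisation studies.
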