Features (pLannotate 1.2.2; 10 found; start..end, strand, type, name):
      1..3765    +  CDS            S: SPIKE_SARS2 - Experimental evidence at protein level: Swiss-Prot protein existence level 1. [Spike glycoprotein]: May down-regulate host tetherin (BST2) by lysosomal degradation, thereby counteracting its antiviral activity. From Severe acute respiratory syndrome coronavirus 2 (2019-nCoV) (SARS-CoV-2).
   3788..4012    +  polyA_signal   bGH poly(A) signal: bovine growth hormone polyadenylation signal
   4427..5015    -  rep_origin     ori: high-copy-number ColE1/pMB1/pBR322/pUC origin of replication
   5186..6046    -  CDS            AmpR: β-lactamase; bla; confers resistance to ampicillin, carbenicillin, and related antibiotics
   6047..6151    -  promoter       AmpR promoter: bla
   6191..6248    +  misc_feature   bom (fragment): basis of mobility region from pBR322
   6334..6713    +  enhancer       CMV enhancer: human cytomegalovirus immediate early enhancer
   6714..6917    +  promoter       CMV promoter: human cytomegalovirus (CMV) immediate early promoter
   7006..7233    +  LTR            5' LTR (truncated) (fragment): truncated 5' long terminal repeat (LTR) from human T-cell leukemia virus (HTLV) type 1
   7237..7347    +  intron         CMV intron (fragment): modified intron A from human cytomegalovirus
>Addgene plasmid #241046 | pDMJ2-SARS-CoV-2-Spike (B.1-5a) | addgene full sequence | sequence record 486172 | Addgene NGS Result
ATGTTCGTGTTTCTGGTTCTTCTTCCCCTGGTGTCTAGTCAGTGCGTCAACTTGACTACGCGAACACAGC
TGCCCCCAGCCTACACCAATTCCTTTACACGAGGCGTCTACTATCCCGACAAGGTGTTCCGAAGCAGTGT
TTTGCACTCCACGCAGGACCTTTTCTTGCCCTTCTTCTCAAATGTGACTTGGTTTCATGCAATACACGTA
TCCGGGACTAATGGCATCAAGAGATTCGACAATCCCGTGTTGCCTTTTAACGACGGCGTGTATTTTGCCA
GTACAGAAAAGAGCAATATTATCCGGGGATGGATCTTCGGCACGACTCTGGATAGTAAAACACAATCCCT
GCTGATCGTGAATAATGCGACAAACGTCGTCATAAAAGTCTGCGAGTTCCAGTTCTGCAACGACCCTTTC
CTCGGGGTGTATTACCATAAGAACAATAAATCTTGGAGCGAAAGTGAGTTTCGCGTGTACTCCAGTGCAA
ATAACTGTACTTTTGAGTACGTAAGCCAGCCTTTCCTGATGGACCTCGAAGGGAAACAGGGGAACTTTAA
GAACCTGCGCGAATTCGTGTTCAAGAACATCGACGGTTATTTTAAAATATACAGCAAGCACACCCCTATT
AACCTGGTGAGAGATTTGCCACAAGGTTTTAGCGCCCTGGAACCCCTCGTGGACCTTCCTATCGGCATCA
ACATCACGCGCTTCCAAACTCTGCTCGCACTGCATCGGTCTTATCTGACCCCTGGAGATTCATCCTCAGG
ATGGACCGCGGGTGCTGCTGCATATTATGTGGGATATCTGCAGCCTAGGACCTTCCTGCTCAAATACAAC
GAGAACGGCACCATCACTGACGCTGTTGATTGCGCGCTGGACCCATTGTCTGAAACCAAATGCACACTGA
AAAGCTTCACAGTCGAGAAGGGCATTTACCAGACGAGCAACTTCAGAGTTCAGCCCACAGAGAGCATCGT
TCGCTTCCCCAACATTACCAATTTGTGCCCATTCGGAGAGGTCTTTAACGCAACTAGATTTGCCAGTGTT
TACGCCTGGAACAGGAAACGGATATCCAATTGCGTGGCCGATTACAGCGTACTGTACAATAGTGCTAGCT
TTTCAACCTTTAAATGCTACGGTGTCTCCCCTACGAAGCTGAATGATCTGTGCTTTACTAATGTCTATGC
GGACAGCTTCGTTATTAGAGGTGACGAGGTCCGCCAAATCGCCCCAGGGCAGACTGGAAAGATAGCCGAC
TACAATTACAAACTGCCAGATGATTTCACCGGCTGCGTCATCGCCTGGAACTCCAATAACCTCGATAGTA
AAGTGGGCGGCAATTACAACTATCTCTATAGGCTGTTTCGAAAGAGCAACCTGAAACCTTTTGAGCGGGA
CATTTCAACAGAGATCTTCCAGGCCGGAAGCACCCCCTGCACCGGGGTCGAGGGGTTCAATTGTTACTTC
CCGCTGCGGAGCTATGGATTTCAGCCGACTAACGGCGTTGGCTATCAGCCATATCGGGTGGTGGTGCTGT
CATTTGAGCTGCTTCATGCGCCTGCTACAGTATGTGGGCCTAAAAAGTCTACCAATCTGGTGAAAAATAA
GTGCGTGAACTTCAACTTCAATGGCCTCACCGGGACAGGCGTGTTGACAGAATCCAATAAGAAATTCCTG
CCATTCCAGCAGTTCGGCAGGGATATCGCAGACACGACCGATGCGGTGCGAGATCCCCAGACATTGGAGA
TTCTGGACATTACTCCTTGTTCTTTTGGAGGAGTGAGTGTTATTACTCCCGGCACAAATACCTCAAATCA
AGTCGCTGTGCTGTATCAAGGTGTAAACTGTACCGAGGTCCCCGTGGCTATTCACGCCGACCAGCTGACC
CCAACATGGCGGGTATACAGCACCGGTTCTAATGTATTCCAGACCAGAGCCGGCTGCCTCATTGGAGCCG
AGCATGTGAACAACTCTTATGAATGTGATATACCGATTGGAGCAGGTATCTGCGCCTCTTATCAGACCCA
GACAAATAGCCCCAGAAGGGCTAGGAGCGTGGCCTCCCAGTCCATAATCGCCTATACAATGTCACTGGGG
GCTGAAAATTCAGTGGCATACAGTAACAACTCTATCGCTATCCCCACAAATTTTACCATCTCTGTGACTA
CAGAGATCCTGCCAGTGTCTATGACTAAAACCTCCGTGGACTGTACCATGTACATCTGTGGTGATAGCAC
CGAATGTTCCAACCTGCTCCTGCAGTACGGCAGCTTCTGCACACAGCTGAATAGGGCACTGACAGGAATC
GCCGTCGAACAGGATAAGAACACTCAGGAGGTGTTTGCGCAGGTTAAGCAGATTTACAAGACGCCACCAA
TCAAGGACTTCGGTGGGTTCAATTTCTCTCAAATTCTGCCTGATCCTTCTAAGCCATCTAAGCGGAGCTT
TATAGAGGATTTGCTCTTTAATAAGGTGACCCTCGCCGATGCTGGATTTATTAAGCAGTATGGCGACTGT
TTGGGAGACATTGCTGCTCGCGATCTGATATGTGCCCAGAAATTCAACGGGCTGACCGTACTCCCACCGC
TGCTCACTGATGAGATGATCGCACAATATACCAGCGCCCTGCTGGCCGGCACTATTACATCCGGCTGGAC
GTTCGGAGCAGGAGCCGCACTGCAAATACCTTTTGCCATGCAGATGGCATATCGCTTCAATGGGATCGGG
GTGACCCAGAACGTCCTGTACGAAAACCAGAAACTTATCGCTAACCAGTTCAATTCCGCCATTGGTAAAA
TCCAGGACAGCTTGAGTTCCACAGCCAGCGCCCTCGGGAAATTGCAAGATGTAGTCAATCAGAATGCACA
AGCCCTGAATACTCTCGTCAAGCAACTGTCATCCAACTTCGGTGCTATATCCTCCGTGCTGAATGATATC
CTTAGTAGATTGGATAAGGTGGAGGCAGAAGTCCAGATCGACCGGCTTATTACTGGAAGGCTGCAGAGTC
TGCAGACGTACGTCACGCAGCAGCTTATCAGAGCCGCCGAGATTAGAGCATCTGCGAATCTGGCTGCTAC
AAAGATGAGTGAATGCGTGCTCGGGCAATCAAAGCGGGTCGACTTTTGTGGGAAGGGGTACCACCTCATG
AGCTTCCCCCAATCCGCCCCACATGGCGTTGTGTTCCTGCATGTTACTTACGTTCCCGCTCAAGAGAAGA
ACTTTACTACCGCTCCGGCGATCTGCCACGACGGTAAGGCACACTTTCCACGCGAAGGCGTCTTTGTTAG
CAATGGAACACACTGGTTTGTTACCCAGAGGAACTTTTATGAGCCCCAGATAATCACAACCGACAACACA
TTCGTATCTGGGAACTGTGACGTAGTTATTGGGATCGTGAACAACACCGTGTACGATCCTCTCCAACCGG
AACTTGACTCTTTCAAGGAGGAACTGGATAAGTACTTTAAGAATCACACCTCACCCGATGTTGACCTCGG
CGACATTTCAGGAATTAATGCTAGCGTGGTGAACATCCAGAAAGAGATTGATAGACTTAACGAAGTGGCC
AAGAACCTCAACGAATCACTTATTGACCTGCAGGAGCTGGGAAAATATGAGCAGTACATTAAATGGCCTT
GGTACATTTGGCTGGGCTTTATAGCAGGCCTGATCGCTATCGTCATGGTGACCATCATGCTTTGTTGTAT
GACTAGCTGCTGCAGCTGCCTCAAGGGCTGTTGTAGCTGCGGCTCTTGCTGTAAATAATGATGAGGATCC
AGATCTGCTGTGCCTTCTAGTTGCCAGCCATCTGTTGTTTGCCCCTCCCCCGTGCCTTCCTTGACCCTGG
AAGGTGCCACTCCCACTGTCCTTTCCTAATAAAATGAGGAAATTGCATCGCATTGTCTGAGTAGGTGTCA
TTCTATTCTGGGGGGTGGGGTGGGGCAGGACAGCAAGGGGGAGGATTGGGAAGACAATAGCAGGCATGCT
GGGGATGCGGTGGGCTCTATGGGTACCCAGGTGCTGAAGAATTGACCCGGTTCCTCCTGGGCCAGAAAGA
AGCAGGCACATCCCCTTCTCTGTGACACACCCTGTCCACGCCCCTGGTTCTTAGTTCCAGCCCCACTCAT
AGGACACTCATAGCTCAGGAGGGCTCCGCCTTCAATCCCACCCGCTAAAGTACTTGGAGCGGTCTCTCCC
TCCCTCATCAGCCCACCAAACCAAACCTAGCCTCCAAGAGTGGGAAGAAATTAAAGCAAGATAGGCTATT
AAGTGCAGAGGGAGAGAAAATGCCTCCAACATGTGAGGAAGTAATGAGAGAAATCATAGAATTTTAAGGC
CATGATTTAAGGCCAATCGGAAAGAACATGTGAGCAAAAGGCCAGCAAAAGGCCAGGAACCGTAAAAAGG
CCGCGTTGCTGGCGTTTTTCCATAGGCTCCGCCCCCCTGACGAGCATCACAAAAATCGACGCTCAAGTCA
GAGGTGGCGAAACCCGACAGGACTATAAAGATACCAGGCGTTTCCCCCTGGAAGCTCCCTCGTGCGCTCT
CCTGTTCCGACCCTGCCGCTTACCGGATACCTGTCCGCCTTTCTCCCTTCGGGAAGCGTGGCGCTTTCTC
ATAGCTCACGCTGTAGGTATCTCAGTTCGGTGTAGGTCGTTCGCTCCAAGCTGGGCTGTGTGCACGAACC
CCCCGTTCAGCCCGACCGCTGCGCCTTATCCGGTAACTATCGTCTTGAGTCCAACCCGGTAAGACACGAC
TTATCGCCACTGGCAGCAGCCACTGGTAACAGGATTAGCAGAGCGAGGTATGTAGGCGGTGCTACAGAGT
TCTTGAAGTGGTGGCCTAACTACGGCTACACTAGAAGAACAGTATTTGGTATCTGCGCTCTGCTGAAGCC
AGTTACCTTCGGAAAAAGAGTTGGTAGCTCTTGATCCGGCAAACAAACCACCGCTGGTAGCGGTGGTTTT
TTTGTTTGCAAGCAGCAGATTACGCGCAGAAAAAAAGGATCTCAAGAAGATCCTTTGATCTTTTCTACGG
GGTCTGACGCTCAGTGGAACGAAAACTCACGTTAAGGGATTTTGGTCATGAGATTATCAAAAAGGATCTT
CACCTAGATCCTTTTAAATTAAAAATGAAGTTTTAAATCAATCTAAAGTATATATGAGTAAACTTGGTCT
GACAGTTACCAATGCTTAATCAGTGAGGCACCTATCTCAGCGATCTGTCTATTTCGTTCATCCATAGTTG
CCTGACTCCCCGTCGTGTAGATAACTACGATACGGGAGGGCTTACCATCTGGCCCCAGTGCTGCAATGAT
ACCGCGAGACCCACGCTCACCGGCTCCAGATTTATCAGCAATAAACCAGCCAGCCGGAAGGGCCGAGCGC
AGAAGTGGTCCTGCAACTTTATCCGCCTCCATCCAGTCTATTAATTGTTGCCGGGAAGCTAGAGTAAGTA
GTTCGCCAGTTAATAGTTTGCGCAACGTTGTTGCCATTGCTACAGGCATCGTGGTGTCACGCTCGTCGTT
TGGTATGGCTTCATTCAGCTCCGGTTCCCAACGATCAAGGCGAGTTACATGATCCCCCATGTTGTGCAAA
AAAGCGGTTAGCTCCTTCGGTCCTCCGATCGTTGTCAGAAGTAAGTTGGCCGCAGTGTTATCACTCATGG
TTATGGCAGCACTGCATAATTCTCTTACTGTCATGCCATCCGTAAGATGCTTTTCTGTGACTGGTGAGTA
CTCAACCAAGTCATTCTGAGAATAGTGTATGCGGCGACCGAGTTGCTCTTGCCCGGCGTCAATACGGGAT
AATACCGCGCCACATAGCAGAACTTTAAAAGTGCTCATCATTGGAAAACGTTCTTCGGGGCGAAAACTCT
CAAGGATCTTACCGCTGTTGAGATCCAGTTCGATGTAACCCACTCGTGCACCCAACTGATCTTCAGCATC
TTTTACTTTCACCAGCGTTTCTGGGTGAGCAAAAACAGGAAGGCAAAATGCCGCAAAAAAGGGAATAAGG
GCGACACGGAAATGTTGAATACTCATACTCTTCCTTTTTCAATATTATTGAAGCATTTATCAGGGTTATT
GTCTCATGAGCGGATACATATTTGAATGTATTTAGAAAAATAAACAAATAGGGGTTCCGCGCACATTTCC
CCGAAAAGTGCCACCTGACGTCCCAATGATTGCACCATATGCGGTGTGAAATACCGCACAGATGCGTAAG
GAGAAAATACCGCATCAGATTGGCTATTGGCCATTGCATACGTTGTATCCATATCATAATATGTACATTT
ATATTGGCTCATGTCCAACATTACCGCCATGTTGACATTGATTATTGACTAGTTATTAATAGTAATCAAT
TACGGGGTCATTAGTTCATAGCCCATATATGGAGTTCCGCGTTACATAACTTACGGTAAATGGCCCGCCT
GGCTGACCGCCCAACGACCCCCGCCCATTGACGTCAATAATGACGTATGTTCCCATAGTAACGCCAATAG
GGACTTTCCATTGACGTCAATGGGTGGAGTATTTACGGTAAACTGCCCACTTGGCAGTACATCAAGTGTA
TCATATGCCAAGTACGCCCCCTATTGACGTCAATGACGGTAAATGGCCCGCCTGGCATTATGCCCAGTAC
ATGACCTTATGGGACTTTCCTACTTGGCAGTACATCTACGTATTAGTCATCGCTATTACCATGGTGATGC
GGTTTTGGCAGTACATCAATGGGCGTGGATAGCGGTTTGACTCACGGGGATTTCCAAGTCTCCACCCCAT
TGACGTCAATGGGAGTTTGTTTTGGCACCAAAATCAACGGGACTTTCCAAAATGTCGTAACAACTCCGCC
CCATTGACGCAAATGGGCGGTAGGCGTGTACGGTGGGAGGTCTATATAAGCAGAGCTCGTTTAGTGAACC
GTCAGATCGCCTGGAGACGCCATCCACGCTGTTTTGACCTCCATAGAAGACACCGGGACCGATCCAGCCT
CCATCGGCTCGCATCTCTCCTTCACGCGCCCGCCGCCCTACCTGAGGCCGCCATCCACGCCGGTTGAGTC
GCGTTCTGCCGCCTCCCGCCTGTGGTGCCTCCTGAACTGCGTCCGCCGTCTAGGTAAGTTTAAAGCTCAG
GTCGAGACCGGGCCTTTGTCCGGCGCTCCCTTGGAGCCTACCTAGACTCAGCCGGCTCTCCACGCTTTGC
CTGACCCTGCTTGCTCAACTCTAGTTAACGGTGGAGGGCAGTGTAGTCTGAGCAGTACTCGTTGCTGCCG
CGCGCGCCACCAGACATAATAGCTGACAGACTAACAGACTGTTCCTTTCCATGGGTCTTTTCTGCAGTCA
CCGTCGTCGACACGTGTGATCAGATATCGCGGCCGCTCTAGA
